Addgene plasmid #235846: pME_Cp_0_3_023_tufA_5'UTR_Cr
Purpose: tufA 5'UTR Chlamydomonas reinhardtii
Depositing lab: Tobias Erb. Depositing organization: Max Planck Institute for Terrestrial Microbiology. Publication: A modular high-throughput approach for advancing synthetic biology in the chloroplast of Chlamydomonas. Inckemann RM, Chotel T, Burgis M, Brinkmann CK, Andreas L, Baumann J, Sharma P, Klose M, Barrett J, Ries F, Paczia N, Glatter T, Mackinder LCM, Willmund F, Erb TJ. Nat Plants. 2025 Nov;11(11):2332-2349. doi: 10.1038/s41477-025-02126-2. Epub 2025 Nov 3. PubMed 41184475.
Backbone
  Vector backbone: pME_Cp_UAV_GFP
  Backbone size w/o insert (bp): 2101
  Vector type: Synthetic Biology
Growth in bacteria
  Bacterial resistance: Chloramphenicol, 25 μg/mL
  Growth temperature: 37°C
  Growth strain: DH5alpha
  Copy number: High Copy
Gene/Insert
  Gene/Insert name: tufA 5'UTR
  Species: Chlamydomonas reinhardtii
  Insert size (bp): 296
  Mutation: none
  Cloning method: Restriction Enzyme; 5′ cloning site BsaI (destroyed during cloning); 3′ cloning site BsaI (destroyed during cloning)
  Sequencing primers: 5′ CGTATCACGAGGCAGAATTTC; 3′ CCTGCATAACGCGAAGTAATC
Terms and licenses: Academic/Nonprofit Terms; Industry Terms: Not Available to Industry
Depositor comments: Please visit https://doi.org/10.1101/2024.05.08.593163 for bioRxiv preprint.
How to cite: pME_Cp_0_3_023_tufA_5'UTR_Cr was a gift from Tobias Erb (Addgene plasmid # 235846 ; http://n2t.net/addgene:235846 ; RRID:Addgene_235846)
