[The description below was written by a language model from this plasmid's Addgene catalogue record and pLannotate feature annotations shown in this document.]
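Description:
pME_Cp_0_3_023_tufA_5'UTR_Cr is a small (about 2.4 kb) synthetic-biology part plasmid carrying the 5' untranslated region of the Chlamydomonas reinhardtii chloroplast gene tufA as a reusable regulatory element. It belongs to a modular cloning collection for chloroplast engineering in Chlamydomonas. The 296 bp, unmutated insert was placed into the pME_Cp_UAV_GFP backbone using BsaI sites that were destroyed during cloning, a pattern typical of Golden Gate-style assembly. The backbone name suggests a universal acceptor vector with a GFP dropout cassette that the part replaces, although the record does not describe this explicitly, and no GFP feature appears in the annotated sequence.

The plasmid is maintained in E. coli through a high-copy ColE1/pUC-type origin and selected with chloramphenicol. Resistance comes from the cat gene, which is driven by its native promoter and followed by the lambda t0 terminator. In the feature table, the insert region lies between BioBrick prefix and suffix sequences; the tufA 5'UTR itself was not annotated by the automated tool, but the gap between these two elements matches the stated insert size. Bacterial terminators, including a his operon terminator, flank this region and insulate it from read-through transcription from the backbone.

The plasmid contains no promoter, coding sequence or chloroplast homology arms for the algal host, so it is not an expression or transformation vector. It is instead a storage and donor plasmid, from which the tufA 5'UTR would be combined with promoters, coding sequences and 3'UTRs in higher-level assemblies to tune transgene expression in the Chlamydomonas chloroplast.
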