Features (pLannotate 1.2.2; 8 found; start..end, strand, type, name):
    159..253     -  terminator     lambda t0 terminator: transcription terminator from phage lambda
    277..933     -  CDS            cat: CAT_ECOLX - Experimental evidence at protein level: Swiss-Prot protein existence level 1. This enzyme is an effector of chloramphenicol resistance in bacteria. From Escherichia coli. This protein is used as a marker in many commonly used cloning vectors, such as pACYC184.
    934..1031    -  promoter       cat promoter: promoter of the E. coli cat gene encoding chloramphenicol acetyltransferase
   1117..1160    -  terminator     bacterial terminator: putative bacterial transcription terminator
   1163..1184    +  misc_feature   BioBrick prefix: BioBrick prefix for parts that do not start with "ATG"
   1513..1532    +  misc_feature   BioBrick suffix: universal suffix for all parts
   1533..1590    +  terminator     his operon terminator: This putative transcriptin terminator from the E. coli his operon has a 2-bp deletion introduced during synthesis. Its efficiency has not been determined.
   1785..2373    -  rep_origin     ori: high-copy-number ColE1/pMB1/pBR322/pUC origin of replication
>Addgene plasmid #235846 | pME_Cp_0_3_023_tufA_5'UTR_Cr | addgene full sequence | sequence record 471449 | Addgene NGS Result
GGGTCTGACGCTCAGTGGAACGAAAACTCACGTTAAGGGATTTTGGTCATGAGATTATCAAAAAGGATCT
TCACCTAGATCCTTTTAAATTAAAAATGAAGTTTTAAATCAATCTAAAGTATATATGAGTAAACTTGGTC
TGACAGCTCGAGGCTTGGATTCTCACCAATAAAAAACGCCCGGCGGCAACCGAGCGTTCTGAACAAATCC
AGATGGAGTTCTGAGGTCATTACTGGATCTATCAACAGGAGTCCAAGCGAGCTCGATATCAAATTACGCC
CCGCCCTGCCACTCGTCGCAGTACTGTTGTAATTCATTAAGCATTCTGCCGACATGGAAGCCATCACAAA
CGGCATGATGAACCTGAATCGCCAGCGGCATCAGCACCTTGTCGCCTTGCGTATAATATTTGCCCATGGT
GAAAACGGGGGCGAAGAAGTTGTCCATATTGGCCACGTTTAAATCAAAACTGGTGAAACTCACCCAGGGA
TTGGCTGATACGAAAAACATATTCTCAATAAACCCTTTAGGGAAATAGGCCAGGTTTTCACCGTAACACG
CCACATCTTGCGAATATATGTGTAGAAACTGCCGGAAATCGTCGTGGTATTCACTCCAGAGTGATGAAAA
CGTTTCAGTTTGCTCATGGAAAACGGTGTAACAAGGGTGAACACTATCCCATATCACCAGCTCACCGTCT
TTCATTGCCATACGAAATTCCGGATGAGCATTCATCAGGCGGGCAAGAATGTGAATAAAGGCCGGATAAA
ACTTGTGCTTATTTTTCTTTACGGTCTTTAAAAAGGCCGTAATATCCAGCTGAACGGTCTGGTTATAGGT
ACATTGAGCAACTGACTGAAATGCCTCAAAATGTTCTTTACGATGCCATTGGGATATATCAACGGTGGTA
TATCCAGTGATTTTTTTCTCCATTTTAGCTTCCTTAGCTCCTGAAAATCTCGATAACTCAAAAAATACGC
CCGGTAGTGATCTTATTTCATTATGGTGAAAGTTGGAACCTCTTACGTGCCCGATCAACTCGAGTGCCAC
CTGACGTCTAAGAAACCATTATTATCATGACATTAACCTATAAAAATAGGCGTATCACGAGGCAGAATTT
CAGATAAAAAAAATCCTTAGCTTTCGCTAAGGATGATTTCTGGAATTCGCGGCCGCTTCTAGAGCGATGA
GTGGTCTCGTACTAACAGAACTACTGTAGTTTTTTAAATTATACCTAAACCTGAAAAATTGGATTATATA
GCAATAACACTATTAAGAACTATATATTAAAATGTCAATACTATCCCGTAGGGACTATGAAACTAAAACA
CCTATCCGAATGTTAATGCTTAGTGAGCAAAGTATGCAGTATTTATCTACAAAAAAGGAGAAACTCTTAC
CTCTGGTTAGAGGTTTCTTTTTTAATGTTTGAAGCATTAACAATCTAATTCCAAAAGAAGTGACTAAATA
ATAATTTATTAAATAACACATAATGTGAGACCACTCATCGCGACTAGTAGCGGCCGCTGCAGTCCGGCAA
AAAAGGGCAAGGTGTCACCACCCTGCCCTTTTTCTTTAAAACCGAAAAGATTACTTCGCGTTATGCAGGC
TTCCTCGCTCACTGACTCGCTGCGCTCGGTCGTTCGGCTGCGGCGAGCGGTATCAGCTCACTCAAAGGCG
GTAATACGGTTATCCACAGAATCAGGGGATAACGCAGGAAAGAACATGTGAGCAAAAGGCCAGCAAAAGG
CCAGGAACCGTAAAAAGGCCGCGTTGCTGGCGTTTTTCCACAGGCTCCGCCCCCCTGACGAGCATCACAA
AAATCGACGCTCAAGTCAGAGGTGGCGAAACCCGACAGGACTATAAAGATACCAGGCGTTTCCCCCTGGA
AGCTCCCTCGTGCGCTCTCCTGTTCCGACCCTGCCGCTTACCGGATACCTGTCCGCCTTTCTCCCTTCGG
GAAGCGTGGCGCTTTCTCATAGCTCACGCTGTAGGTATCTCAGTTCGGTGTAGGTCGTTCGCTCCAAGCT
GGGCTGTGTGCACGAACCCCCCGTTCAGCCCGACCGCTGCGCCTTATCCGGTAACTATCGTCTTGAGTCC
AACCCGGTAAGACACGACTTATCGCCACTGGCAGCAGCCACTGGTAACAGGATTAGCAGAGCGAGGTATG
TAGGCGGTGCTACAGAGTTCTTGAAGTGGTGGCCTAACTACGGCTACACTAGAAGAACAGTATTTGGTAT
CTGCGCTCTGCTGAAGCCAGTTACCTTCGGAAAAAGAGTTGGTAGCTCTTGATCCGGCAAACAAACCACC
GCTGGTAGCGGTGGTTTTTTTGTTTGCAAGCAGCAGATTACGCGCAGAAAAAAAGGATCTCAAGAAGATC
CTTTGATCTTTTCTACG
